Addgene plasmid #197672: pBBR1_DVK_AE(J23106-BCD2-E0040m-B0015)
Purpose: Expresses GFP under the control of J23106 and BCD2
Depositing lab: Eric Young. Depositing organization: Worcester Polytechnic Institute. Publication: Systematic Part Transfer by Extending a Modular Toolkit to Diverse Bacteria. Keating KW, Young EM. ACS Synth Biol. 2023 Jun 9. doi: 10.1021/acssynbio.3c00104. PubMed 37294017.
Backbone
  Vector backbone: pBBR1
  Modifications to backbone: CIDAR MoClo cloning site, kanamycin resistance
  Vector type: Bacterial Expression, Synthetic Biology
Growth in bacteria
  Bacterial resistance: Kanamycin, 50 μg/mL
  Growth temperature: 37°C
  Growth strain: DH5alpha
  Copy number: Low Copy
Gene/Insert
  Gene/Insert name: GFP
  Species: Synthetic
  Insert size (bp): 720
Terms and licenses: Academic/Nonprofit Terms; Industry Terms: Not Available to Industry
How to cite: pBBR1_DVK_AE(J23106-BCD2-E0040m-B0015) was a gift from Eric Young (Addgene plasmid # 197672 ; http://n2t.net/addgene:197672 ; RRID:Addgene_197672)
