[The description below was written by a language model from this plasmid's Addgene catalogue record and pLannotate feature annotations shown in this document.]
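Description:
pBBR1_DVK_AE(J23106-BCD2-E0040m-B0015) is a low-copy, broad-host-range bacterial expression plasmid built on a pBBR1 backbone that has been modified to carry a CIDAR MoClo cloning site and kanamycin resistance. Replication depends on the pBBR1 oriV together with the plasmid-encoded pBBR1 Rep protein, a pairing that functions in many Gram-negative bacteria beyond E. coli. Selection is through the KanR aminoglycoside phosphotransferase gene. An incP origin of transfer is also annotated, which should allow the plasmid to be mobilised by conjugation from a donor that supplies the transfer functions.

The payload is a single modular transcription unit occupying the A–E MoClo position. As the name and stated purpose indicate, the constitutive Anderson-series promoter J23106 drives a synthetic GFP coding sequence (E0040m, about 720 bp), with translation initiated through BCD2, a bicistronic design element intended to make translation initiation less dependent on the downstream coding sequence. The unit ends in the B0015 double terminator, seen in the feature table as the rrnB T1 and T7Te terminators. The automated annotation labels the promoter as a fragment of J23119 and the reporter as hfriFP. These are most likely nearest-match calls, since the Anderson promoters differ by only a few bases, and the catalogue entry identifies the parts as J23106 and GFP. BCD2 itself is not annotated, though an unannotated gap lies between the promoter and the reporter.

The plasmid belongs to a toolkit that extends modular cloning parts to diverse bacteria, and it serves as a fluorescent reporter for measuring how this promoter and translation element perform across hosts.
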