Features (pLannotate 1.2.2; 8 found; start..end, strand, type, name):
     11..39      +  promoter       J23119 promoter (fragment): bacterial promoter (Registry of Standard Biological Parts BBa J23119)
    132..845     +  CDS            hfriFP: hfriFP is a fluorescent protein published in 2013, derived from Herbaspirillum frisingense.
    864..935     +  terminator     rrnB T1 terminator: transcription terminator T1 from the E. coli rrnB gene
    951..978     +  terminator     T7Te terminator: phage T7 early transcription terminator
   1126..1897    +  rep_origin     pBBR1 oriV: replication origin of the broad-host-range plasmid pBBR1 from Bordetella bronchiseptica; requires the pBBR1 Rep protein for replication
   1898..2560    +  CDS            pBBR1 Rep: replication protein for the broad-host-range plasmid pBBR1 from Bordetella bronchiseptica
   2571..2679    -  oriT           oriT: incP origin of transfer
   2780..3595    +  CDS            KanR: aminoglycoside phosphotransferase; aph(3')-Ia; confers resistance to kanamycin in bacteria or G418 (Geneticin®) in eukaryotes
>Addgene plasmid #197672 | pBBR1_DVK_AE(J23106-BCD2-E0040m-B0015) | addgene full sequence | sequence record 388751 | Addgene NGS Result
GGAGTTTACGGCTAGCTCAGTCCTAGGTATAGTGCTAGCTACTGGGCCCAAGTTCACTTAAAAAGGAGAT
CAACAATGAAAGCAATTTTCGTACTGAAACATCTTAATCATGCTAAGGAGGTTTTCTAATGATGCGTAAA
GGAGAAGAACTTTTCACTGGAGTTGTCCCAATTCTTGTTGAATTAGATGGTGATGTTAATGGGCACAAAT
TTTCTGTCAGTGGAGAGGGTGAAGGTGATGCAACATACGGAAAACTTACCCTTAAATTTATTTGCACTAC
TGGAAAACTACCTGTTCCATGGCCAACACTTGTCACTACTTTCGGTTATGGTGTTCAATGCTTTGCGAGA
TACCCAGATCATATGAAACAGCATGACTTTTTCAAGAGTGCCATGCCCGAAGGTTATGTACAGGAAAGAA
CTATATTTTTCAAAGATGACGGGAACTACAAGACACGTGCTGAAGTCAAGTTTGAAGGTGATACCCTTGT
TAATAGAATCGAGTTAAAAGGTATTGATTTTAAAGAAGATGGAAACATTCTTGGACACAAATTGGAATAC
AACTATAACTCACACAATGTATACATCATGGCAGACAAACAAAAGAATGGAATCAAAGTTAACTTCAAAA
TTAGACACAACATTGAAGATGGAAGCGTTCAACTAGCAGACCATTATCAACAAAATACTCCAATTGGCGA
TGGCCCTGTCCTTTTACCAGACAACCATTACCTGTCCACACAATCTGCCCTTTCGAAAGATCCCAACGAA
AAGAGAGATCACATGGTCCTTCTTGAGTTTGTAACAGCTGCTGGGATTACACATGGCATGGATGAACTAT
ACAAATAATAAAGGTCCAGGCATCAAATAAAACGAAAGGCTCAGTCGAAAGACTGGGCCTTTCGTTTTAT
CTGTTGTTTGTCGGTGAACGCTCTCTACTAGAGTCACACTGGCTCACCTTCGGGTGGGCCTTTCTGCGTT
TATAGCTTATGTCTTCAGCAGTAGGACAAATCCGCCGCCCTAGACAGCTGGGCGCGCCCCCCCTACGGGC
TTGCTCTCCGGGCTTCGCCCTGCGCGGTCGCTGCGCTCCCTTGCCAGCCCGTGGATATGTGGACGATGGC
CGCGAGCGGCCACCGGCTGGCTCGCTTCGCTCGGCCCGTGGACAACCCTGCTGGACAAGCTGATGGACAG
GCTGCGCCTGCCCACGAGCTTGACCACAGGGATTGCCCACCGGCTACCCAGCCTTCGACCACATACCCAC
CGGCTCCAACTGCGCGGCCTGCGGCCTTGCCCCATCAATTTTTTTAATTTTCTCTGGGGAAAAGCCTCCG
GCCTGCGGCCTGCGCGCTTCGCTTGCCGGTTGGACACCAAGTGGAAGGCGGGTCAAGGCTCGCGCAGCGA
CCGCGCAGCGGCTTGGCCTTGACGCGCCTGGAACGACCCAAGCCTATGCGAGTGGGGGCAGTCGAAGGGC
GAAGCCCGCCCGCCTGCCCCCCGAGCCTCACGGCGGCGAGTGCGGGGGTTCCAAGGGGGCAGCGCCACCT
TGGGCAAGGCCGAAGGCCGCGCAGTCGATCAACAAGCCCCGGAGGGGCCACTTTTTGCCGGAGGGGGAGC
CGCGCCGAAGGCGTGGGGGAACCCCGCAGGGGTGCCCTTCTTTGGGCACCAAAGAACTAGATATAGGGCG
AAATGCGAAAGACTTAAAAATCAACAACTTAAAAAAGGGGGGTACGCAACAGCTCATTGCGGCACCCCCC
GCAATAGCTCATTGCGTAGGTTAAAGAAAATCTGTAATTGACTGCCACTTTTACGCAACGCATAATTGTT
GTCGCGCTGCCGAAAAGTTGCAGCTGATTGCGCATGGTGCCGCAACCGTGCGGCACCCCTACCGCATGGA
GATAAGCATGGCCACGCAGTCCAGAGAAATCGGCATTCAAGCCAAGAACAAGCCCGGTCACTGGGTGCAA
ACGGAACGCAAAGCGCATGAGGCGTGGGCCGGGCTTATTGCGAGGAAACCCACGGCGGCAATGCTGCTGC
ATCACCTCGTGGCGCAGATGGGCCACCAGAACGCCGTGGTGGTCAGCCAGAAAACACTTTCCAAGCTCAT
CGGACGTTCTTTGCGGACGGTCCAATACGCAGTCAAGGACTTGGTGGCCGAGCGCTGGATCTCCGTCGTG
AAGCTCAACGGCCCCGGCACCGTGTCGGCCTACGTGGTCAATGACCGCGTGGCGTGGGGCCAGCCCCGCG
ACCAGTTGCGCCTGTCGGTGTTCAGTGCCGCCGTGGTGGTTGATCACGACGACCAGGACGAATCGCTGTT
GGGGCATGGCGACCTGCGCCGCATCCCGACCCTGTATCCGGGCGAGCAGCAACTACCGACCGGCCCCGGC
GAGGAGCCGCCCAGCCAGCCCGGCATTCCGGGCATGGAACCAGACCTGCCAGCCTTGACCGAAACGGAGG
AATGGGAACGGCGCGGGCAGCAGCGCCTGCCGATGCCCGATGAGCCGTGTTTTCTGGACGATGGCGAGCC
GTTGGAGCCGCCGACACGGGTAACGCTGCCGCGCCGGTAGGGCCGGCCTACGGCCAGCCTCGCAGAGCAG
GATTCCCGTTGAGCACCGCCAGGTGCGAATAAGGGACAGTGAAGAAGGAACACCCGCTCGCGGGTGGGCC
TACTTCACCTATCCTGCCCTTGTGTCTCAAAATCTCTGATGTACATTGCACAAGATAAAAATATATCATC
ATGAACAATAAAACTGTCTGCTTACATAAACAGTAATACAAGGGGTGTTATGAGCCATATTCAACGGGAA
ACGTCTTGCTCCAGGCCGCGATTAAATTCCAACATGGATGCTGATTTATATGGGTATAAATGGGCTCGCG
ATAATGTCGGGCAATCAGGTGCGACAATCTATCGATTGTATGGGAAGCCCGATGCGCCAGAGTTGTTTCT
GAAACATGGCAAAGGTAGCGTTGCCAATGATGTTACAGATGAGATGGTCAGACTAAACTGGCTGACGGAA
TTTATGCCTCTTCCGACCATCAAGCATTTTATCCGTACTCCTGATGATGCATGGTTACTCACCACTGCGA
TCCCCGGGAAAACAGCATTCCAGGTATTAGAAGAATATCCTGATTCAGGTGAAAATATTGTTGATGCGCT
GGCAGTGTTCCTGCGCCGGTTGCATTCGATTCCTGTTTGTAATTGTCCTTTTAACAGCGATCGCGTATTT
CGTCTCGCTCAGGCGCAATCACGAATGAATAACGGTTTGGTTGATGCGAGTGATTTTGATGACGAGCGTA
ATGGCTGGCCTGTTGAACAAGTCTGGAAAGAAATGCATAAGCTTTTGCCATTCTCACCGGATTCAGTCGT
CACTCATGGTGATTTCTCACTTGATAACCTTATTTTTGACGAGGGGAAATTAATAGGTTGTATTGATGTT
GGACGAGTCGGAATCGCAGACCGATACCAGGATCTTGCCATCCTATGGAACTGCCTCGGTGAGTTTTCTC
CTTCATTACAGAAACGGCTTTTTCAAAAATATGGTATTGATAATCCTGATATGAATAAATTGCAGTTTCA
TTTGATGCTCGATGAGTTTTTCTAAGGTAACTGTCAGACCAAGTTTACTCATATATACTTTAGATTGATT
TTTCGTTCCACTGAGCGTCAGACCCCAGAACTCTGTCAGACCGAGTGGAAGACAT
